Addgene plasmid #152369: pGBW-m4133599
Purpose: Mammalian expression plasmid for SARS-CoV-2 RNA-dependent RNA polymerase
Depositing lab: Ginkgo Bioworks & Benjie Chen. Depositing organization: Ginkgo Bioworks.
Backbone
  Vector backbone: pTwist_CMV_6
  Backbone size w/o insert (bp): 4180
  Vector type: Mammalian Expression
Growth in bacteria
  Bacterial resistance: Ampicillin, 100 μg/mL
  Growth temperature: 37°C
  Growth strain: DH5alpha
  Copy number: High Copy
Gene/Insert
  Gene/Insert name: SARS-CoV-2 RNA-dependent RNA polymerase
  Species: Severe acute respiratory syndrome coronavirus 2
  Insert size (bp): 2789
  Mutation: wt
  Entrez Gene: ORF1ab (a.k.a. GU280_gp01)
  Promoter: CMV
  Tag / fusion protein: Cleavable TEV;V5 (C terminal on backbone)
  Cloning method: Unknown
Resource information
  A portion of this plasmid was derived from a plasmid made by: GinkgoBioworks
Depositor comments: NCBI reference sequence: YP_009725307.1
How to cite: pGBW-m4133599 was a gift from Ginkgo Bioworks & Benjie Chen (Addgene plasmid # 152369 ; http://n2t.net/addgene:152369 ; RRID:Addgene_152369)
