[The description below was written by a language model from this plasmid's Addgene catalogue record and pLannotate feature annotations shown in this document.]
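Description:
pGBW-m4133599 is a mammalian expression plasmid built on the pTwist_CMV_6 backbone and carrying the wild-type coding sequence for the SARS-CoV-2 RNA-dependent RNA polymerase, a mature product of the viral ORF1ab polyprotein. The full sequence record is about 7 kb, consistent with a roughly 4.2 kb backbone plus a roughly 2.8 kb insert. In bacteria it is maintained at high copy through a ColE1/pUC-type origin and selected with ampicillin via the AmpR β-lactamase gene. A short additional β-lactamase fragment is also annotated.

Expression is driven by the human cytomegalovirus immediate early enhancer and promoter. The automated annotation resolves the promoter only as a small fragment and a truncated CMVd2-like element, while the catalogue simply lists CMV. The open reading frame spans the numbering origin of the circular sequence and is matched to the SARS-CoV-2 replicase polyprotein. The functional text attached to that match concerns the 2'-O-methyltransferase, but this is generic polyprotein annotation rather than a description of this insert. According to the catalogue, the backbone supplies a C-terminal TEV-cleavable V5 tag, which would allow immunodetection or pull-down followed by tag removal. These tag elements are not individually annotated in the feature table. An SV40 polyadenylation signal lies downstream of the coding sequence, although it is annotated on the opposite strand.

The backbone also contains T7 and rrnG transcription terminators, a synthetic poly(A) signal upstream of the enhancer, and 5' and 3' β-globin insulator elements flanking the bacterial segment, which likely limit read-through and interference between the bacterial and expression regions. The plasmid is suited to transient expression of tagged viral polymerase in mammalian cells. The record does not state more specific applications.
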