Features (pLannotate 1.2.2; 16 found; start..end, strand, type, name):
   2913..3034    -  polyA_signal   SV40 poly(A) signal: SV40 polyadenylation signal
   3057..3126    -  CDS            large T antigen (fragment): large T antigen from SV40 (simian virus 40)
   3149..3195    +  terminator     T7 terminator: transcription terminator for bacteriophage T7 RNA polymerase
   3225..3361    +  terminator     rrnG terminator: transcription terminator from the E. coli ribosomal RNA rrnG operon (Albrechtsen et al., 1991)
   3406..3477    +  misc_feature   3' β-globin insulator: insulator downstream of the human β-globin locus (Farrell et al., 2002)
   3703..4291    -  rep_origin     ori: high-copy-number ColE1/pMB1/pBR322/pUC origin of replication
   4463..4527    -  CDS            bla(M) (fragment): β-lactamase lacking the signal sequence; bla(M); allows cytosolic expression of β-lactamase
   5037..5897    +  CDS            AmpR: β-lactamase; bla; confers resistance to ampicillin, carbenicillin, and related antibiotics
   5910..6046    +  terminator     rrnG terminator: transcription terminator from the E. coli ribosomal RNA rrnG operon (Albrechtsen et al., 1991)
   6198..6269    +  misc_feature   5' β-globin insulator: insulator upstream of the human β-globin locus (Farrell et al., 2002)
   6274..6320    -  terminator     T7 terminator: transcription terminator for bacteriophage T7 RNA polymerase
   6338..6386    -  polyA_signal   poly(A) signal: synthetic polyadenylation signal
   6467..6770    +  enhancer       CMV enhancer: human cytomegalovirus immediate early enhancer
   6843..6860    -  promoter       CMV promoter (fragment): human cytomegalovirus (CMV) immediate early promoter
   6923..6974    +  promoter       CMVd2 promoter: truncated human cytomegalovirus (CMV) immediate early promoter that yields moderately reduced expression relative to the full-length promoter
   6944..2800    +  CDS            rep (fragment) (across the origin): R1AB_SARS2 - Experimental evidence at protein level: Swiss-Prot protein existence level 1. [2'-O-methyltransferase]: Methyltransferase that mediates mRNA cap 2'-O-ribose methylation to the 5'-cap structure of viral mRNAs. N7-methyl guanosine cap is a prerequisite for binding of nsp16. Therefore plays an essential role in viral mRNAs cap methylation which is essential to evade immune system. From Severe acute respiratory syndrome coronavirus 2 (2019-nCoV) (SARS-CoV-2).
>Addgene plasmid #152369 | pGBW-m4133599 | depositor full sequence | sequence record 295381 | Full Sequence
CACCATGGCTGATGCACAATCGTTTTTAAACCGGGTTTGCGGTGTAAGTGCAGCCCGTCTTACACCGTGC
GGCACAGGCACTAGTACTGATGTCGTATACAGGGCTTTTGACATCTACAATGATAAAGTAGCTGGTTTTG
CTAAATTCCTAAAAACTAATTGTTGTCGCTTCCAAGAAAAGGACGAAGATGACAATTTAATTGATTCTTA
CTTTGTAGTTAAGAGACACACTTTCTCTAACTACCAACATGAAGAAACAATTTATAATTTACTTAAGGAT
TGTCCAGCTGTTGCTAAACATGACTTCTTTAAGTTTAGAATAGACGGTGACATGGTACCACATATATCAC
GTCAACGTCTTACTAAATACACAATGGCAGACCTCGTCTATGCTTTAAGGCATTTTGATGAAGGTAATTG
TGACACATTAAAAGAAATACTTGTCACATACAATTGTTGTGATGATGATTATTTCAATAAAAAGGACTGG
TATGATTTTGTAGAAAACCCAGATATATTACGCGTATACGCCAACTTAGGTGAACGTGTACGCCAAGCTT
TGTTAAAAACAGTACAATTCTGTGATGCCATGCGAAATGCTGGTATTGTTGGTGTACTGACATTAGATAA
TCAAGATCTCAATGGTAACTGGTATGATTTCGGTGATTTCATACAAACCACGCCAGGTAGTGGAGTTCCT
GTTGTAGATTCTTATTATTCATTGTTAATGCCTATATTAACCTTGACCAGGGCTTTAACTGCAGAGTCAC
ATGTTGACACTGACTTAACAAAGCCTTACATTAAGTGGGATTTGTTAAAATATGACTTCACGGAAGAGAG
GTTAAAACTCTTTGACCGTTATTTTAAATATTGGGATCAGACATACCACCCAAATTGTGTTAACTGTTTG
GATGACAGATGCATTCTGCATTGTGCAAACTTTAATGTTTTATTCTCTACAGTGTTCCCACCTACAAGTT
TTGGACCACTAGTGAGAAAAATATTTGTTGATGGTGTTCCATTTGTAGTTTCAACTGGATACCACTTCAG
AGAGCTAGGTGTTGTACATAATCAGGATGTAAACTTACATAGCTCTAGACTTAGTTTTAAGGAATTACTT
GTGTATGCTGCTGACCCTGCTATGCACGCTGCTTCTGGTAATCTATTACTAGATAAACGCACTACGTGCT
TTTCAGTAGCTGCACTTACTAACAATGTTGCTTTTCAAACTGTCAAACCCGGTAATTTTAACAAAGACTT
CTATGACTTTGCTGTGTCTAAGGGTTTCTTTAAGGAAGGAAGTTCTGTTGAATTAAAACACTTCTTCTTT
GCTCAGGATGGTAATGCTGCTATCAGCGATTATGACTACTATCGTTATAATCTACCAACAATGTGTGATA
TCAGACAACTACTATTTGTAGTTGAAGTTGTTGATAAGTACTTTGATTGTTACGATGGTGGCTGTATTAA
TGCTAACCAAGTCATCGTCAACAACCTAGACAAATCAGCTGGTTTTCCATTTAATAAATGGGGTAAGGCT
AGACTTTATTATGATTCAATGAGTTATGAGGATCAAGATGCACTTTTCGCATATACAAAACGTAATGTCA
TCCCTACTATAACTCAAATGAATCTTAAGTATGCCATTAGTGCAAAGAATAGAGCTCGCACCGTAGCTGG
TGTCTCTATCTGTAGTACTATGACCAATAGACAGTTTCATCAAAAATTATTGAAATCAATAGCCGCCACT
AGAGGAGCTACTGTAGTAATTGGAACAAGCAAATTCTATGGTGGTTGGCACAACATGTTAAAAACTGTTT
ATAGTGATGTAGAAAACCCTCACCTTATGGGTTGGGATTATCCTAAATGTGATAGAGCCATGCCTAACAT
GCTTAGAATTATGGCCTCACTTGTTCTTGCTCGCAAACATACAACGTGTTGTAGCTTGTCACACCGTTTC
TATAGATTAGCTAATGAGTGTGCTCAAGTATTGAGTGAAATGGTCATGTGTGGCGGTTCACTATATGTTA
AACCAGGTGGAACCTCATCAGGAGATGCCACAACTGCTTATGCTAATAGTGTTTTTAACATTTGTCAAGC
TGTCACGGCCAATGTTAATGCACTTTTATCTACTGATGGTAACAAAATTGCCGATAAGTATGTCCGCAAT
TTACAACACAGACTTTATGAGTGTCTCTATAGAAATAGAGATGTTGACACAGACTTTGTGAATGAGTTTT
ACGCATATTTGCGTAAACATTTCTCAATGATGATACTCTCTGACGATGCTGTTGTGTGTTTCAATAGCAC
TTATGCATCTCAAGGTCTAGTGGCTAGCATAAAGAACTTTAAGTCAGTTCTTTATTATCAAAACAATGTT
TTTATGTCTGAAGCAAAATGTTGGACTGAGACTGACCTTACTAAAGGACCTCATGAATTTTGCTCTCAAC
ATACAATGCTAGTTAAACAGGGTGATGATTATGTGTACCTTCCTTACCCAGATCCATCAAGAATCCTAGG
GGCCGGCTGTTTTGTAGATGATATCGTAAAAACAGATGGTACACTTATGATTGAACGGTTCGTGTCTTTA
GCTATAGATGCTTACCCACTTACTAAACATCCTAATCAGGAGTATGCTGATGTCTTTCATTTGTACTTAC
AATACATAAGAAAGCTACATGATGAGTTAACAGGACACATGTTAGACATGTATTCTGTTATGCTTACTAA
TGATAACACTTCAAGGTATTGGGAACCTGAGTTTTATGAGGCTATGTACACACCGCATACAGTCTTAGAA
AACCTTTACTTTCAGTCGGGGAAACCTATACCCAATCCACTTCTCGGCTTAGATTCTACCTAAGCTAGCT
TGACTGACTGAGATACAGCGTACCTTCAGCTCACAGACATGATAAGATACATTGATGAGTTTGGACAAAC
CACAACTAGAATGCAGTGAAAAAAATGCTTTATTTGTGAAATTTGTGATGCTATTGCTTTATTTGTAACC
ATTATAAGCTGCAATAAACAAGTTAACAACAACAATTGCATTCATTTTATGTTTCAGGTTCAGGGGGAGG
TGTGGGAGGTTTTTTAAAGCAAGTAAAACCTCTACAAATGTGGTATTGGCCCATCTCTATCGGTATCGTA
GCATAACCCCTTGGGGCCTCTAAACGGGTCTTGAGGGGTTTTTTGTGCCCCTCGGGCCGGATTGCTATCT
ACCGGCATTGGCGCAGAAAAAAATGCCTGATGCGACGCTGCGCGTCTTATACTCCCACATATGCCAGATT
CAGCAACGGATACGGCTTCCCCAACTTGCCCACTTCCATACGTGTCCTCCTTACCAGAAATTTATCCTTA
AGGTCGTCAGCTATCCTGCAGGCGATCTCTCGATTTCGATCAAGACATTCCTTTAATGGTCTTTTCTGGA
CACCACTAGGGGTCAGAAGTAGTTCATCAAACTTTCTTCCCTCCCTAATCTCATTGGTTACCTTGGGCTA
TCGAAACTTAATTAACCAGTCAAGTCAGCTACTTGGCGAGATCGACTTGTCTGGGTTTCGACTACGCTCA
GAATTGCGTCAGTCAAGTTCGATCTGGTCCTTGCTATTGCACCCGTTCTCCGATTACGAGTTTCATTTAA
ATCATGTGAGCAAAAGGCCAGCAAAAGGCCAGGAACCGTAAAAAGGCCGCGTTGCTGGCGTTTTTCCATA
GGCTCCGCCCCCCTGACGAGCATCACAAAAATCGACGCTCAAGTCAGAGGTGGCGAAACCCGACAGGACT
ATAAAGATACCAGGCGTTTCCCCCTGGAAGCTCCCTCGTGCGCTCTCCTGTTCCGACCCTGCCGCTTACC
GGATACCTGTCCGCCTTTCTCCCTTCGGGAAGCGTGGCGCTTTCTCATAGCTCACGCTGTAGGTATCTCA
GTTCGGTGTAGGTCGTTCGCTCCAAGCTGGGCTGTGTGCACGAACCCCCCGTTCAGCCCGACCGCTGCGC
CTTATCCGGTAACTATCGTCTTGAGTCCAACCCGGTAAGACACGACTTATCGCCACTGGCAGCAGCCACT
GGTAACAGGATTAGCAGAGCGAGGTATGTAGGCGGTGCTACAGAGTTCTTGAAGTGGTGGCCTAACTACG
GCTACACTAGAAGAACAGTATTTGGTATCTGCGCTCTGCTGAAGCCAGTTACCTTCGGAAAAAGAGTTGG
TAGCTCTTGATCCGGCAAACAAACCACCGCTGGTAGCGGTGGTTTTTTTGTTTGCAAGCAGCAGATTACG
CGCAGAAAAAAAGGATCTCAAGAAGATCCTTTGATCTTTTCTACGGGGTCTGACGCTCAGTGGAACGAAA
ACTCACGTTAAGGGATTTTGGTCATGAGATTATCAAAAAGGATCTTCACCTAGATCCTTTTAAATTAAAA
ATGAAGTTTTAAATCAATCTAAAGTATATATGAGTAAACTTGGTCTGACAGTTACCAATGCTTAATCAGT
GAGGCACCTATCTCAGCGATCTGTCTATTTCGTTCATCCATAGTTGCATTTAAATTTCCGAACTCTCCAA
GGCCCTCGTCGGAAAATCTTCAAACCTTTCGTCCGATCCATCTTGCAGGCTACCTCTCGAACGAACTATC
GCAAGTCTCTTGGCCGGCCTTGCGCCTTGGCTATTGCTTGGCAGCGCCTATCGCCAGGTATTACTCCAAT
CCCGAATATCCGAGATCGGGATCACCCGAGAGAAGTTCAACCTACATCCTCAATCCCGATCTATCCGAGA
TCCGAGGAATATCGAAATCGGGGCGCGCCTGGTGTACCGAGAACGATCCTCTCAGTGCGAGTCTCGACGA
TCCATATCGTTGCTTGGCAGTCAGCCAGTCGGAATCCAGCTTGGGACCCAGGAAGTCCAATCGTCAGATA
TTGTACTCAAGCCTGGTCACGGCAGCGTACCGATCTGTTTAAACCTAGATATTGATAGTCTGATCGGTCA
ACGTATAATCGAGTCCTAGCTTTTGCAAACATCTATCAAGAGACAGGATCAGCAGGAGGCTTTCGCATGA
GTATTCAACATTTCCGTGTCGCCCTTATTCCCTTTTTTGCGGCATTTTGCCTTCCTGTTTTTGCTCACCC
AGAAACGCTGGTGAAAGTAAAAGATGCTGAAGATCAGTTGGGTGCGCGAGTGGGTTACATCGAACTGGAT
CTCAACAGCGGTAAGATCCTTGAGAGTTTTCGCCCCGAAGAACGCTTTCCAATGATGAGCACTTTTAAAG
TTCTGCTATGTGGCGCGGTATTATCCCGTATTGACGCCGGGCAAGAGCAACTCGGTCGCCGCATACACTA
TTCTCAGAATGACTTGGTTGAGTATTCACCAGTCACAGAAAAGCATCTTACGGATGGCATGACAGTAAGA
GAATTATGCAGTGCTGCCATAACCATGAGTGATAACACTGCGGCCAACTTACTTCTGACAACGATTGGAG
GACCGAAGGAGCTAACCGCTTTTTTGCACAACATGGGGGATCATGTAACTCGCCTTGATCGTTGGGAACC
GGAGCTGAATGAAGCCATACCAAACGACGAGCGTGACACCACGATGCCTGTAGCAATGGCAACAACCTTG
CGTAAACTATTAACTGGCGAACTACTTACTCTAGCTTCCCGGCAACAGTTGATAGACTGGATGGAGGCGG
ATAAAGTTGCAGGACCACTTCTGCGCTCGGCCCTTCCGGCTGGCTGGTTTATTGCTGATAAATCTGGAGC
CGGTGAGCGTGGGTCTCGCGGTATCATTGCAGCACTGGGGCCAGATGGTAAGCCCTCCCGTATCGTAGTT
ATCTACACGACGGGGAGTCAGGCAACTATGGATGAACGAAATAGACAGATCGCTGAGATAGGTGCCTCAC
TGATTAAGCATTGGTAACCGATTCTAGGTGCATTGGCGCAGAAAAAAATGCCTGATGCGACGCTGCGCGT
CTTATACTCCCACATATGCCAGATTCAGCAACGGATACGGCTTCCCCAACTTGCCCACTTCCATACGTGT
CCTCCTTACCAGAAATTTATCCTTAAGATCCCGAATCGTTTAAACTCGACTCTGGCTCTATCGAATCTCC
GTCGTTTCGAGCTTACGCGAACAGCCGTGGCGCTCATTTGCTCGTCGGGCATCGAATCTCGTCAGCTATC
GTCAGCTTACCTTTTTGGCAGCGATCGCGGCTCCCGACATCTTGGACCATTAGCTCCACAGGTATCTTCT
TCCCTCTAGTGGTCATAACAGCAGCTTCAGCTACCTCTCAATTCAAAAAACCCCTCAAGACCCGTTTAGA
GGCCCCAAGGGGTTATGCTATCAATCGTTGCGTTACACACACAAAAAACCAACACACATCCATCTTCGAT
GGATAGCGATTTTATTATCTAACTGCTGATCGAGTGTAGCCAGATCTAGTAATCAATTACGGGGTCATTA
GTTCATAGCCCATATATGGAGTTCCGCGTTACATAACTTACGGTAAATGGCCCGCCTGGCTGACCGCCCA
ACGACCCCCGCCCATTGACGTCAATAATGACGTATGTTCCCATAGTAACGCCAATAGGGACTTTCCATTG
ACGTCAATGGGTGGAGTATTTACGGTAAACTGCCCACTTGGCAGTACATCAAGTGTATCATATGCCAAGT
ACGCCCCCTATTGACGTCAATGACGGTAAATGGCCCGCCTGGCATTATGCCCAGTACATGACCTTATGGG
ACTTTCCTACTTGGCAGTACATCTACGTATTAGTCATCGCTATTACCATGCTGATGCGGTTTTGGCAGTA
CATCAATGGGCGTGGATAGCGGTTTGACTCACGGGGATTTCCAAGTCTCCACCCCATTGACGTCAATGGG
AGTTTGTTTTGGCACCAAAATCAACGGGACTTTCCAAAATGTCGTAACAACTCCGCCCCATTGACGCAAA
TGGGCGGTAGGCGTGTACGGTGGGAGGTCTATATAAGCAGAGCTGGTTTAGTGAACCGTCAGATCAGATC
TTTGTCGATCCTACCATCCACTCGACACACCCGCCAGCGGCCGC
